>Addgene plasmid #213280 | GPR32-DuET | addgene full sequence | sequence record 430827 | Addgene NGS Result
GTAATCTGCTGCTTGCAAACAAAAAAACCACCGCTACCAGCGGTGGTTTGTTTGCCGGATCAAGAGCTAC
CAACTCTTTTTCCGAAGGTAACTGGCTTCAGCAGAGCGCAGATACCAAATACCGTTCTTCTAGTGTAGCC
GTAGTTAGGCCACCACTTCAAGAACTCTGTAGCACCGCCTACATACCTCGCTCTGCTAATCCTGTTACCA
GTGGCTGCTGCCAGTGGCGATAAGTCGTGTCTTACCGGGTTGGACTCAAGACGATAGTTACCGGATAAGG
CGCAGCGGTCGGGCTGAACGGGGGGTTCGTGCACACAGCCCAGCTTGGAGCGAACGACCTACACCGAACT
GAGATACCTACAGCGTGAGCTATGAGAAAGCGCCACGCTTCCCGAAGGGAGAAAGGCGGACAGGTATCCG
GTAAGCGGCAGGGTCGGAACAGGAGAGCGCACGAGGGAGCTTCCAGGGGGAAACGCCTGGTATCTTTATA
GTCCTGTCGGGTTTCGCCACCTCTGACTTGAGCGTCGATTTTTGTGATGCTCGTCAGGGGGGCGGAGCCT
ATGGAAAAACGCCAGCAACGCGGCCTTTTTACGGTTCCTGGCCTTTTGCTGGCCTTTTGCTCACATGTTC
TTTCCTGCGTTATCCCCTGATTCTGTGGATAACCGTATTACCGCCTTTGAGTGAGCTGATACCGCTCGCC
GCAGCCGAACGACCGAGCGCAGCGAGTCAGTGAGCGAGGAAGCGGAAGAGCGCCCAATACGCAAACCGCC
TCTCCCCGCGCGTTGGCCGATTCATTAATGCAGCTGGCACGACAGGTTTCCCGACTGGAAAGCGGGCAGT
GAGCGCAACGCAATTAATGTGAGTTAGCTCACTCATTAGGCACCCCAGGCTTTACACTTTATGCTTCCGG
CTCGTATGTTGTGTGGAATTGTGAGCGGATAACAATTTCACACAGGAAACAGCTATGACCATGATTACGC
CAAGCTCTAGCTAGAGGTCGACGGTATACAGACATGATAAGATACATTGATGAGTTTGGACAAACCACAA
CTAGAATGCAGTGAAAAAAATGCTTTATTTGTGAAATTTGTGATGCTATTGCTTTATTTGTAACCATTAT
AAGCTGCAATAAACAAGTTGGGGTGGGCGAAGAACTCCAGCATGAGATCCCCGCGCTGGAGGATCATCCA
GCCGGCGTCCCGGAAAACGATTCCGAAGCCCAACCTTTCATAGAAGGCGGCGGTGGAATCGAAATCTCGT
GATGGCAGGTTGGGCGTCGCTTGGTCGGTCATTTCGAACCCCAGAGTCCCGCTCAGAAGAACTCGTCAAG
AAGGCGATAGAAGGCGATGCGCTGCGAATCGGGAGCGGCGATACCGTAAAGCACGAGGAAGCGGTCAGCC
CATTCGCCGCCAAGCTCTTCAGCAATATCACGGGTAGCCAACGCTATGTCCTGATAGCGGTCCGCCACAC
CCAGCCGGCCACAGTCGATGAATCCAGAAAAGCGGCCATTTTCCACCATGATATTCGGCAAGCAGGCATC
GCCATGGGTCACGACGAGATCCTCGCCGTCGGGCATGCGCGCCTTGAGCCTGGCGAACAGTTCGGCTGGC
GCGAGCCCCTGATGCTCTTCGTCCAGATCATCCTGATCGACAAGACCGGCTTCCATCCGAGTACGTGCTC
GCTCGATGCGATGTTTCGCTTGGTGGTCGAATGGGCAGGTAGCCGGATCAAGCGTATGCAGCCGCCGCAT
TGCATCAGCCATGATGGATACTTTCTCGGCAGGAGCAAGGTGAGATGACAGGAGATCCTGCCCCGGCACT
TCGCCCAATAGCAGCCAGTCCCTTCCCGCTTCAGTGACAACGTCGAGCACAGCTGCGCAAGGAACGCCCG
TCGTGGCCAGCCACGATAGCCGCGCTGCCTCGTCCTGCAGTTCATTCAGGGCACCGGACAGGTCGGTCTT
GACAAAAAGAACCGGGCGCCCCTGCGCTGACAGCCGGAACACGGCGGCATCAGAGCAGCCGATTGTCTGT
TGTGCCCAGTCATAGCCGAATAGCCTCTCCACCCAAGCGGCCGGAGAACCTGCGTGCAATCCATCTTGTT
CAATCATGCGAAACGATCCTCATCCTGTCTCTTGATCAGATCCGAAAATGGATATACAAGCTCCCGGGAG
CTTTTTGCAAAAGCCTAGGCCTCCAAAAAAGCCTCCTCACTACTTCTGGAATAGCTCAGAGGCAGAGGCG
GCCTCGGCCTCTGCATAAATAAAAAAAATTAGTCAGCCATGGGGCGGAGAATGGGCGGAACTGGGCGGAG
TTAGGGGCGGGATGGGCGGAGTTAGGGGCGGGACTATGGTTGCTGACTAATTGAGATGCATGCTTTGCAT
ACTTCTGCCTGCTGGGGAGCCTGGGGACTTTCCACACCTGGTTGCTGACTAATTGAGATGCATGCTTTGC
ATACTTCTGCCTGCTGGGGAGCCTGGGGACTTTCCACACCCTAACTGACACACATTCCACAGAATTAATT
CGCGTTAAATTTTTGTTAAATCAGCTCATTTTTTAACCAATAGGCCGAAATCGGCAAAATCCCTTATAAA
TCAAAAGAATAGACCGAGATAGGGT
[37 nt withheld, positions 2616-2652]
AAAGAACGTGGACTCCAACGTCAAAGG
[49 nt withheld, positions 2680-2728]
T
[91 nt withheld, positions 2730-2820]
G
[124 nt withheld, positions 2822-2945]
GGGGATACCCCCTAGAGCCCCAGCTGGTTCTTTCCGCCTCAGAAGCCATAGAGCCCACCGCATCCCCAGC
ATGCCTGCTATTGTCTTCCCAATCCTCCCCCTTGCTGTCCTGCCCCACCCCACCCCCCAGAATAGAATGA
CACCTACTCAGACAATGCGATGCAATTTCCTCATTTTATTAGGAAAGGACAGTGGGAGTGGCACCTTCCA
GGGTCAAGGAAGGCACGGGGGAGGGGCAAACAACAGATGGCTGGCAACTAGAAGGCACAGTCGAGGCTGA
TCAGCGGGTTTAAACGGGCCCTCTAGACTCGAGTTAGGCAGGGGCCACCTGAGAAGTCTCGGTCTTAGAC
ACGGTGGTGCTGGCCTCATCGAATTCACCGGTGCGTCCACCGGTATCGATCTCCCGTGGGGCATTGCCGC
GTGGACAAGAACTCAAAAACTCTTCCTCGCCGAAGGCCCGCGCGAGGGCTGATGTCAGACTCTGAAAGAA
TTTTTCCTGGAAGTCCCTCCCGACGAAAACGTACAGGAAGGGATTCAGAGAAGAGTTGACGCATCCGAGG
GCGAAACTGGCCTGAAGGATGAGGAGCATGCGTGGGTGATAAATCTCCTTCAACATCACCCTGCGCCACA
AGTGGACCAGGAGAACCACGTTGAATGGGGACCAGAAAATAAAGAAAGCAGAAACCAGGACCAGCAGCAG
CCTCTTGGGCCTGTTGGCATGCACCCAGCCCTCTCTCAGCAGCTTGGCTCTAATGAGGTGTGCACAAGTG
CCAATGATGGCCAGTGGGCCCAAAAATCCCAGCAAAAAATGACCAATAGTGCCGATGATGTGGCCCTCCA
CGACACCCTCAATCCAGATTTGTGCTGTCTCGTTGTCGGAGTTAAAGGCCAGATAGCAGTGGGTACAACC
GTTCCACTTCCTCGTAGTTCTGAACTTCAGATGGGCGCTGCACAGCGCTGCGGCCAGGAGCCACACGCCG
AAAGCCAACCAGCTGGCTCTTTGTACGGTGCGGTGGTTCAAAGCCCACACAGGGTAAAGCACGGAGATAC
AGCGGTCCACACTGATGAACACAAGCAGGCAGTTTGAAGCGAAGTAGCTGAGAAACACGAAAGTAATGTA
GAGCTTGCAAGCCCATTCACCCAGCAGCCACTGGCGGCTCACGATGTAGTACATGGCGATTGGGAGACTC
AGAGACAGCATAAAATCAGCCAGGGCGAGGTGGAAAAAGCACACTGTTGATACGGTCCGCGCCATCCTGA
ACACAGTCATCCACAGCACCAGGCCATTGCCGAGTACACCCACCACAATGCTAGCAGACAGTATCACCAC
TGTCAAGGGCCTCAGACTGCCGACCTCTTCGCTCAGGCAGCCTGAGCTGTTCATCTTTCGTGAACAGGAT
CTGTCTCTAGTAAGGACCCCAGGTTGCCGGTCGCTACAACCGCGAGTACCTTCACTTACACCGTTCATAT
CGATGCTGGCGTCATCATCGTCCTTGTAGTCGGCGAATACCAGGCAGAAGATGTAGCTCAGGGCGATGAT
CGTCTTCATGGTGGCGCTAAGCTTAAGTTTAAACGCTAGCCAGCTTGGGTCTCCCTATAGTGAGTCGTAT
TAATTTCGATAAGCCAGTAAGCAGTGGGTTCTCTAGTTAGCCAGAGAGCTCTGCTTATATAGACCTCCCA
CCGTACACGCCTACCGCCCATTTGCGTCAATGGGGCGGAGTTGTTACGACATTTTGGAAAGTCCCGTTGA
TTTTGGTGCCAAAACAAACTCCCATTGACGTCAATGGGGTGGAGACTTGGAAATCCCCGTGAGTCAAACC
GCTATCCACGCCCATTGATGTACTGCCAAAACCGCATCACCATGGTAATAGCGATGACTAATACGTAGAT
GTACTGCCAAGTAGGAAAGTCCCATAAGGTCATGTACTGGGCATAATGCCAGGCGGGCCATTTACCGTCA
TTGACGTCAATAGGGGGCGTACTTGGCATATGATACACTTGATGTACTGCCAAGTGGGCAGTTTACCGTA
AATACTCCACCCATTGACGTCAATGGAAAGTCCCTATTGGCGTTACTATGGGAACATACGTCATTATTGA
CGTCAATGGGCGGGGGTCGTTGGGCGGTCAGCCAGGCGGGCCATTTACCGTAAGTTATGTAACGCGGAAC
TCCATATATGGGCTATGAACTAATGACCCCGTAATTGATTACTATTAATAACTAGTCAATAATCAATGTC
AACGCGTATATCTGGCCCGTACATCGCGAAGCAGCGCAAAACGCCTAACCCTAAGCAGATTCTTCATGCA
AATGTCGGTCAAGCCTTGCCTTGTTGTAGCTTAAATTTTGCTCGCGCACTACTCAGCGACCTCCAACACA
CAAGCAGGGAGCAGATACTGGCTTAACTATGCGGCATCAGAGCAGATTGTACTGAGAGTGCACCATAGGG
GATCGGGAGATCTCCCGATCCGTCGACGTCAGGTGGCACTTTTCGGGGAAATGTGCGCGGAACCCCTATT
TGTTTATTTTTCTAAATACATTCAAATATGTATCCGCTCATGAGACAATAACCCTGATAAATGCTTCAAT
AATATTGAAAAAGGAAGAGTATGAGTATTCAACATTTCCGTGTCGCCCTTATTCCCTTTTTTGCGGCATT
TTGCCTTCCTGTTTTTGCTCACCCAGAAACGCTGGTGAAAGTAAAAGATGCTGAAGATCAGTTGGGTGCA
CGAGTGGGTTACATCGAACTGGATCTCAACAGCGGTAAGATCCTTGAGAGTTTTCGCCCCGAAGAACGTT
TTCCAATGATGAGCACTTTTAAAGTTCTGCTATGTGGCGCGGTATTATCCCGTATTGACGCCGGGCAAGA
GCAACTCGGTCGCCGCATACACTATTCTCAGAATGACTTGGTTGAGTACTCACCAGTCACAGAAAAGCAT
CTTACGGATGGCATGACAGTAAGAGAATTATGCAGTGCTGCCATAACCATGAGTGATAACACTGCGGCCA
ACTTACTTCTGACAACGATCGGAGGACCGAAGGAGCTAACCGCTTTTTTGCACAACATGGGGGATCATGT
AACTCGCCTTGATCGTTGGGAACCGGAGCTGAATGAAGCCATACCAAACGACGAGCGTGACACCACGATG
CCTGTAGCAATGGCAACAACGTTGCGCAAACTATTAACTGGCGAACTACTTACTCTAGCTTCCCGGCAAC
AATTAATAGACTGGATGGAGGCGGATAAAGTTGCAGGACCACTTCTGCGCTCGGCCCTTCCGGCTGGCTG
GTTTATTGCTGATAAATCTGGAGCCGGTGAGCGTGGGTCTCGCGGTATCATTGCAGCACTGGGGCCAGAT
GGTAAGCCCTCCCGTATCGTAGTTATCTACACGACGGGGAGTCAGGCAACTATGGATGAACGAAATAGAC
AGATCGCTGAGATAGGTGCCTCACTGATTAAGCATTGGTAACTGTCAGACCAAGTTTACTCATATATACT
TTAGATTGATTTAAAACTTCATTTTTAATTTAAAAGGATCTAGGTGAAGATCCTTTTTGATAATCTCATG
ACCAAAATCCCTTAACGTGAGTTTTCGTTCCACTGAGCGTCAGACCCCGTAGAAAAGATCAAAGGATCTT
CTTGAGATCCTTTTTTTCTGCGC
Features (pLannotate 1.2.2; 21 found; start..end, strand, type, name):
    750..842     +  CDS            lacI (fragment): lac repressor; lacI; The lac repressor binds to the lac operator to inhibit transcription in E. coli. This inhibition can be relieved by adding lactose or isopropyl-β-D-thiogalactopyranoside (IPTG).
    855..876     +  protein_bind   CAP binding site: CAP binding activates transcription in the presence of cAMP. E. coli catabolite activator protein
    891..921     +  promoter       lac promoter: promoter for the E. coli lac operon
    929..945     +  protein_bind   lac operator: The lac repressor binds to the lac operator to inhibit transcription in E. coli. This inhibition can be relieved by adding lactose or isopropyl-β-D-thiogalactopyranoside (IPTG). lac repressor encoded by lacI
   1018..1139    -  polyA_signal   SV40 poly(A) signal: SV40 polyadenylation signal
   1134..1292    -  CDS            ble (fragment): BLE_KLEPN - Experimental evidence at protein level: Swiss-Prot protein existence level 1. Binding protein with a strong affinity to the bleomycin family of antibiotics. Binds to CL990; an antimitotic-antibiotic compound. From Klebsiella pneumoniae.
   1316..2107    -  CDS            neo: KKA2_KLEPN - Also known as kan, nptII. Experimental evidence at protein level: Swiss-Prot protein existence level 1. Resistance to kanamycin, neomycin, paromomycin, ribostamycin, butirosin and gentamicin B. From Klebsiella pneumoniae.
   2174..2503    -  promoter       SV40 promoter: SV40 enhancer and early promoter
   2517..2945    -  rep_origin     f1 ori (sequence partly withheld): f1 bacteriophage origin of replication; arrow indicates direction of (+) strand synthesis
   2966..2987    -  promoter       SV40 promoter (fragment): SV40 enhancer and early promoter
   2991..3215    -  polyA_signal   bGH poly(A) signal: bovine growth hormone polyadenylation signal
   3346..4413    -  CDS            GPR32: GPR32_HUMAN - Experimental evidence at transcript level: Swiss-Prot protein existence level 2. Orphan receptor. From Homo sapiens (Human).
   4426..4446    -  CDS            3xFLAG (fragment): three tandem FLAG® epitope tags
   4539..4557    -  promoter       T7 promoter: promoter for bacteriophage T7 RNA polymerase
   4573..4606    -  LTR            5' LTR (truncated) (fragment): truncated 5' long terminal repeat (LTR) from HIV-1
   4602..4805    -  promoter       CMV promoter: human cytomegalovirus (CMV) immediate early promoter
   4806..5185    -  enhancer       CMV enhancer: human cytomegalovirus immediate early enhancer
   5340..5392    +  misc_feature   bom (fragment): basis of mobility region from pBR322
   5451..5555    +  promoter       AmpR promoter: bla
   5556..6416    +  CDS            AmpR: β-lactamase; bla; confers resistance to ampicillin, carbenicillin, and related antibiotics
   6587..567     +  rep_origin     ori (across the origin): high-copy-number ColE1/pMB1/pBR322/pUC origin of replication
