[The description below was written by a language model from this plasmid's Addgene catalogue record and pLannotate feature annotations shown in this document.]
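Description:
GPR32-DuET is a mammalian expression plasmid built on the pcDNA 3.1 (+) backbone that carries human GPR32 (G protein-coupled receptor 32, also called RVDR1), which the depositor classes as a class A orphan GPCR. It is maintained in E. coli as a high-copy plasmid through a ColE1/pUC-type origin and selected with ampicillin via the β-lactamase gene. An f1 origin is also present. For selection in mammalian cells, the backbone carries a neomycin/kanamycin phosphotransferase gene driven by the SV40 enhancer/early promoter and terminated by an SV40 polyadenylation signal. Short annotated matches to lacI, ble, an HIV-1 LTR and the pBR322 bom region are small fragments, most likely backbone remnants or sequence-similarity hits rather than functional elements.

The receptor cassette is transcribed from the human CMV immediate-early enhancer and promoter and ends at the bovine growth hormone polyadenylation signal. A T7 promoter sits between the CMV promoter and the coding region and would allow in vitro transcription. In the DuET design described in the record, the receptor is preceded by a cleavable hemagglutinin signal peptide, which promotes membrane insertion and is then removed. This leaves an N-terminal FLAG epitope, and a 1D4 epitope is fused at the C terminus. The feature table detects the FLAG sequence just upstream of the GPR32 coding region, annotated as a fragment of 3xFLAG, but it does not separately annotate the signal peptide or the 1D4 tag. The insert was assembled by Gibson cloning. The two tags give independent handles for capture and detection of the expressed receptor. The record describes the design as optimised for mammalian expression and proteomics studies, and the associated work involved multiplexed selectivity screening of anti-GPCR antibodies.
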