Addgene plasmid #213280: GPR32-DuET
Purpose: The DuET construct encodes the named human GPCR engineered with a cleaved hemagglutinin signal peptide, a 5' FLAG and a 3' 1D4 epitope tag optimized for expression in mammalian cells and proteomics studies.
Depositing lab: Thomas Sakmar. Depositing organization: Rockefeller University. Publication: Multiplexed selectivity screening of anti-GPCR antibodies. Dahl L, Kotliar IB, Bendes A, Dodig-Crnkovic T, Fromm S, Elofsson A, Uhlen M, Sakmar TP, Schwenk JM. Sci Adv. 2023 May 3;9(18):eadf9297. doi: 10.1126/sciadv.adf9297. Epub 2023 May 3. PubMed 37134173.
Backbone
  Vector backbone: pcDNA 3.1 (+)
  Vector type: Mammalian Expression
Growth in bacteria
  Bacterial resistance: Ampicillin, 100 μg/mL
  Growth temperature: 37°C
  Growth strain: DH5alpha
  Copy number: High Copy
Gene/Insert
  Gene/Insert name: GPR32 (alt names: G protein-coupled receptor 32; RVDR1)
  Species: H. sapiens (human)
  Entrez Gene: GPR32 (a.k.a. RVDR1)
  Promoter: CMV, T7
  Tag / fusion protein: FLAG (N terminal on insert); 1D4 (C terminal on insert)
  Cloning method: Gibson Cloning
Terms and licenses: Academic/Nonprofit Terms; Industry Terms: Not Available to Industry
Depositor comments: Class: A, Family: Orphan. Ensembl ID: ENSG00000142511, Uniprot ID: O75388
How to cite: GPR32-DuET was a gift from Thomas Sakmar (Addgene plasmid # 213280 ; http://n2t.net/addgene:213280 ; RRID:Addgene_213280)
